Addgene plasmid #56168: mCardinal-MCAK-C-7
Purpose: Localization: Microtubules/Kinesin, Excitation: 604, Emission: 659
Depositing lab: Michael Davidson. Depositing organization: Florida State University, Tallahassee. Publication: Non-invasive intravital imaging of cellular differentiation with a bright red-excitable fluorescent protein. Chu J, Haynes RD, Corbel SY, Li P, Gonzalez-Gonzalez E, Burg JS, Ataie NJ, Lam AJ, Cranfill PJ, Baird MA, Davidson MW, Ng HL, Garcia KC, Contag CH, Shen K, Blau HM, Lin MZ. Nat Methods. 2014 Mar 16. doi: 10.1038/nmeth.2888. PubMed 24633408.
Backbone
  Vector backbone: mCardinal-C1
  Backbone size w/o insert (bp): 4750
  Vector type: Mammalian Expression
  Selectable markers: Neomycin (select with G418)
Growth in bacteria
  Bacterial resistance: Kanamycin, 50 μg/mL
  Growth temperature: 37°C
  Growth strain: DH5alpha
  Copy number: High Copy
Gene/Insert
  Gene/Insert name: MCAK (alt names: Mitotic Centromere-Associated Kinesin; NM_006845.3)
  Species: H. sapiens (human)
  Entrez Gene: KIF2C (a.k.a. CT139, KNSL6, MCAK)
  Promoter: CMV
  Tag / fusion protein: mCardinal (N terminal on backbone)
  Cloning method: Unknown
  Sequencing primers: 5′ CMV-F; 3′ SV40pA-R
Terms and licenses: Academic/Nonprofit Terms; Industry Terms
Depositor comments: Mitotic Centromere-Associated Kinesin. Excitation = 604; Emission = 659
How to cite: mCardinal-MCAK-C-7 was a gift from Michael Davidson (Addgene plasmid # 56168 ; http://n2t.net/addgene:56168 ; RRID:Addgene_56168)
