[The description below was written by a language model from this plasmid's Addgene catalogue record.]
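Description:
mCardinal-MCAK-C-7 is a mammalian expression plasmid built on the mCardinal-C1 backbone (about 4.75 kb without the insert), a C1-style fusion vector in which the fluorescent protein coding sequence sits upstream of the cloning site. It is maintained in E. coli as a high-copy plasmid under kanamycin selection, and it carries a neomycin resistance marker so that transfected mammalian cells can be selected with G418. No feature table accompanies the record, so details such as the exact origin of replication and the junction between the two coding sequences are not documented. The use of an SV40 polyA reverse sequencing primer suggests an SV40 polyadenylation signal downstream of the insert. The cloning method is recorded as unknown.

The payload is human MCAK (mitotic centromere-associated kinesin, gene symbol KIF2C), expressed from the CMV promoter as a fusion with mCardinal at its N terminus. The "C-7" in the name probably refers to the C-type fusion orientation and a linker length, but the record does not define it. mCardinal is a far-red fluorescent protein, listed here with excitation at 604 nm and emission at 659 nm, so it can be excited with red light. MCAK is a kinesin-13 family motor known for depolymerising microtubules and for associating with centromeres and microtubule ends during mitosis. The catalogue describes the intended localization as microtubules/kinesin. The construct therefore serves as a far-red localization marker for live or fixed-cell imaging of MCAK and the structures it associates with. It can be used after transient transfection or in G418-selected stable lines, and its far-red emission allows combination with green or orange reporters in multicolour experiments.
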