>Addgene plasmid #56168 | mCardinal-MCAK-C-7 | depositor partial sequence | sequence record 87067 | insert sequence
GCATGCTAGTGACGTCAGATCCGCTAGCGCTACCGGTCGCCACCATGGTGAGCAAGGGCGAGGAGCTGAT
CAAGGAGAACATGCACATGAAGCTGTACATGGAAGGCACCGTGAACAACCACCACTTCAAGTGCACCACC
GAAGGGGAGGGCAAGCCCTACGAGGGCACCCAGACCCAGAGGATTAAGGTGGTGGAGGGAGGCCCCCTGC
CGTTCGCATTCGACATCCTGGCCACCTGCTTTATGTACGGGAGCAAGACCTTCATCAACCACACCCAGGG
CATCCCCGATTTCTTTAAGCAGTCCTTCCCTGAGGGCTTCACATGGGAGAGAGTCACCACATACGAAGAC
GGGGGCGTGCTTACCGTTACCCAGGACACCAGCCTCCAGGACGGCTGCTTGATCTACAACGTCAAGCTCA
GAGGGGTGAACTTCCCATCCAACGGCCCTGTGATGCAGAAGAAAACACTCGGCTGGGAGGCCACCACCGA
GACCCTGTACCCCGCTGACGGCGGCCTGGAAGGCAGATGCGACATGGCCCTGAAGCTCGTGGGCGGGGGC
CACCTGCACTGCAACCTGAAGACCACATACAGATCCAAGAAACCCGCTAAGAACCTCAAGATGCCCGGCG
TCTACTTTGTGGACCGCAGACTGGAAAGAATCAAGGAGGCCGACAATGAGACCTACGTCGAGCAGCACGA
GGTGGCTGTGGCCAGATACTGCGACCTCCCTAGCAAACTGGGGCACAAACTTAATGGCATGGACGAGCTG
TACAAGTCCGGAGCCGCTTCCGCCTCCATGGCCATGGACTCGTCGCTTCAGGCCCGCCTGTTTCCCGGTC
TCGCTATCAAGATCCAACGCAGTAATGGTTTAATTCACAGTGCCAATGTAAGGACTGTGAACTTGGAGAA
ATCCTGTGTTTCAGTGGAATGGGCAGAAGGAGGTGCCACAAAGGGCAAAGAGATTGATTTTGATGATGTG
GCTGCAATAAACCCAGAACTCTTACAGCTTCTTCCCTTACATCCGAAGGACAATCTGCCCTTGCAGGAAA
ATGTAACAATCCAGAAACAAAAACGGAGATCCGTCAACTCCAAAATTCCTGCTCCAAAAGAAAGTCTTCG
AAGCCGCTCCACTCGCATGTCCACTGTCTCAGAGCTTCGCATCACGGCTCAGGAGAATGACATGGAGGTG
GAGCTGCCTGCAGCTGCAAACTCCCGCAAGCAGTTTTCAGTTCCTCCTGCCCCCACTAGGCCTTCCTGCC
CTGCAGTGGCTGAAATACCATTGAGGATGGTCAGCGAGGAGATGGAAGAGCAAGTCCATTCCATCCGAGG
CAGCTCTTCTGCAAACCCTGTGAACTCAGTTCGGAGGAAATCATGTCTTGTGAAGGAAGTGGAAAAAATG
AAGAACAAGCGAGAAGAGAAGAAGGCCCAGAACTCTGAAATGAGAATGAAGAGAGCTCAGGAGTATGACA
GTAGTTTTCCAAACTGGGAATTTGCCCGAATGATTAAAGAATTTCGGGCTACTTTGGAATGTCATCCACT
TACTATGACTGATCCTATCGAAGAGCACAGAATATGTGTCTGTGTTAGGAAACGCCCACTGAATAAGCAA
GAATTGGCCAAGAAAGAAATTGATGTGATTTCCATTCCTAGCAAGTGTCTCCTCTTGGTACATGAACCCA
AGTTGAAAGTGGACTTAACAAAGTATCTGGAGAACCAAGCATTCTGCTTTGACTTTGCATTTGATGAAAC
AGCTTCGAATGAAGTTGTCTACAGGTTCACAGCAAGGCCACTGGTACAGACAATCTTTGAAGGTGGAAAA
GCAACTTGTTTTGCATATGGCCAGACAGGAAGTGGCAAGACACATACTATGGGCGGAGACCTCTCTGGGA
AAGCCCAGAATGCATCCAAAGGGATCTATGCCATGGCCTCCCGGGACGTCTTCCTCCTGAAGAATCAACC
CTGCTACCGGAAGTTGGGCCTGGAAGTCTATGTGACATTCTTCGAGATCTACAATGGGAAGCTGTTTGAC
CTGCTCAACAAGAAGGCCAAGCTGCGCGTGCTGGAGGACGGCAAGCAACAGGTGCAAGTGGTGGGGCTGC
AGGAGCATCTGGTTAACTCTGCTGATGATGTCATCAAGATGATCGACATGGGCAGCGCCTGCAGAACCTC
TGGGCAGACATTTGCCAACTCCAATTCCTCCCGCTCCCACGCGTGCTTCCAAATTATTCTTCGAGCTAAA
GGGAGAATGCATGGCAAGTTCTCTTTGGTAGATCTGGCAGGGAATGAGCGAGGCGCGGACACTTCCAGTG
CTGACCGGCAGACCCGCATGGAGGGCGCAGAAATCAACAAGAGTCTCTTAGCCCTGAAGGAGTGCATCAG
GGCCCTGGGACAGAACAAGGCTCACACCCCGTTCCGTGAGAGCAAGCTGACACAGGTGCTGAGGGACTCC
TTCATTGGGGAGAACTCTAGGACTTGCATGATTGCCACGATCTCACCAGGCATAAGCTCCTGTGAATATA
CTTTAAACACCCTGAGATATGCAGACAGGGTCAAGGAGCTGAGCCCCCACAGTGGGCCCAGTGGAGAGCA
GTTGATTCAAATGGAAACAGAAGAGATGGAAGCCTGCTCTAACGGGGCGCTGATTCCAGGCAATTTATCC
AAGGAAGAGGAGGAACTGTCTTCCCAGATGTCCAGCTTTAACGAAGCCATGACTCAGATCAGGGAGCTGG
AGGAGAAGGCTATGGAAGAGCTCAAGGAGATCATACAGCAAGGACCAGACTGGCTTGAGCTCTCTGAGAT
GACCGAGCAGCCAGACTATGACCTGGAGACCTTTGTGAACAAAGCGGAATCTGCTCTGGCCCAGCAAGCC
AAGCATTTCTCAGCCCTGCGAGATGTCATCAAGGCCTTGCGCCTGGCCATGCAGCTGGAAGAGCAGGCTA
GCAGACAAATAAGCAGCAAGAAACGGCCCCAGTGACTCGAGCTCAAGCTTCGAATTCTGCAGTCGACGGT
ACCG
