>Addgene plasmid #56168 | mCardinal-MCAK-C-7 | addgene partial sequence | sequence record 122935 | mCherry-F2 5'-tggcatggacgagctgtac-3'
TGGACTCGTCGCTTCAGGCCCGCCTGTTTCCCGGTCTCGCTATCAAGATCCAACGCAGTAATGGTTTAAT
TCACAGTGCCAATGTAAGGACTGTGAACTTGGAGAAATCCTGTGTTTCAGTGGAATGGGCAGAAGGAGGT
GCCACAAAGGGCAAAGAGATTGATTTTGATGATGTGGCTGCAATAAACCCAGAACTCTTACAGCTTCTTC
CCTTACATCCGAAGGACAATCTGCCCTTGCAGGAAAATGTAACAATCCAGAAACAAAAACGGAGATCCGT
CAACTCCAAAATTCCTGCTCCAAAAGAAAGTCTTCGAAGCCGCTCCACTCGCATGTCCACTGTCTCAGAG
CTTCGCATCACGGCTCAGGAGAATGACATGGAGGTGGAGCTGCCTGCAGCTGCAAACTCCCGCAAGCAGT
TTTCAGTTCCTCCTGCCCCCACTAGGCCTTCCTGCCCTGCAGTGGCTGAAATACCATTGAGGATGGTCAG
CGAGGAGATGGAAGAGCAAGTCCATTCCATCCGAGGCAGCTCTTCTGCAAACCCTGTGAACTCAGTTCGG
AGGAAATCATGTCTTGTGAAGGAAGTGGAAAAAATGAAGAACAAGCGAGAAGAGAAGAAGGCCCAGAACT
CTGAAATGAGAATGAAGAGAGCTCAGGAGTATGACAGTAGTTTTCCAAACTGGGAATTTGCCCGAATGAT
TAAAGAATTTCGGGCTACTTTGGAATGTCATCCACTTACTATGACTGATCCTATCGAAGAGCACAGAATA
TGTGTCTGTGTTAGGAAACGCCCACTGAATAAGCAAGAATTGGCCAAGAAAGAAATTGATGTGATTTCCA
TTCCTAGCAA
